Addgene plasmid #248535: pLenti-gRNA10-1
Purpose: A CRISPR-based technology to study chromosome-specific aneuploidy by targeting human centromeres
Depositing lab: Teresa Davoli. Depositing organization: NYU Grossman School of Medicine. Publication: KaryoCreate: A CRISPR-based technology to study chromosome-specific aneuploidy by targeting human centromeres. Bosco N, Goldberg A, Zhao X, Mays JC, Cheng P, Johnson AF, Bianchi JJ, Toscani C, Di Tommaso E, Katsnelson L, Annuar D, Mei S, Faitelson RE, Pesselev IY, Mohamed KS, Mermerian A, Camacho-Hernandez EM, Gionco CA, Manikas J, Tseng YS, Sun Z, Fani S, Keegan S, Lippman SM, Fenyo D, Giunta S, Santaguida S, Davoli T. Cell. 2023 Apr 27;186(9):1985-2001.e19. doi: 10.1016/j.cell.2023.03.029. Epub 2023 Apr 18. PubMed 37075754.
Backbone
  Vector backbone: pLentiGuide-Puro-FE
  Vector type: Mammalian Expression, CRISPR
Growth in bacteria
  Bacterial resistance: Ampicillin, 100 μg/mL
  Growth temperature: 30°C
  Growth strain: NEB Stable
  Copy number: High Copy
Gene/Insert
  Gene/Insert name: gRNA10-1
  gRNA/shRNA sequence: TTTGAGGACTTCGTTGGAAG
  Species: H. sapiens (human)
  Promoter: U6
  Cloning method: Gibson Cloning
Terms and licenses: Academic/Nonprofit Terms; Industry Terms: Not Available to Industry
How to cite: pLenti-gRNA10-1 was a gift from Teresa Davoli (Addgene plasmid # 248535 ; http://n2t.net/addgene:248535 ; RRID:Addgene_248535)
