[The description below was written by a language model from this plasmid's Addgene catalogue record and pLannotate feature annotations shown in this document.]
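Description:
pLenti-gRNA10-1 is a lentiviral single-guide RNA expression plasmid built on the pLentiGuide-Puro-FE backbone, made for the KaryoCreate system, a CRISPR-based approach for studying chromosome-specific aneuploidy by targeting human centromeres. The 8.3 kb plasmid is maintained in E. coli through a high-copy ColE1/pUC-type origin with ampicillin (β-lactamase) selection, and also carries an f1 origin and residual lac/T7/T3 cloning-vector elements. The record specifies a recombination-deficient strain, consistent with the repeated LTR sequences typical of lentiviral vectors.

The transfer cassette has a third-generation, self-inactivating layout. An RSV promoter fused to a truncated HIV-1 5' LTR drives production of the genomic RNA in packaging cells. It is followed by the Ψ packaging signal with a partial gag sequence, the Rev response element, a cPPT/CTS element, and a ΔU3 3' LTR with a downstream SV40 polyadenylation signal and SV40 origin. Within this unit, a human U6 RNA polymerase III promoter transcribes the inserted 20-nt human-targeting spacer (gRNA10-1, introduced by Gibson cloning) joined to a Streptococcus pyogenes Cas9 guide scaffold. The scaffold is annotated only as a partial tracrRNA match, which would fit a modified scaffold, although the record does not explain the "FE" designation. A separate EF-1α promoter with its intron A drives puromycin N-acetyltransferase, followed by a WPRE to enhance expression, allowing selection of transduced mammalian cells.

The plasmid encodes no Cas9 or dCas9 protein, so that component must be supplied separately. The name suggests a chromosome 10 centromeric target, but the record does not state this explicitly.
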