Features (pLannotate 1.2.2; 29 found; start..end, strand, type, name):
      3..158     +  CDS            env (fragment): ENV_HV1H2 - Experimental evidence at protein level: Swiss-Prot protein existence level 1. [Transmembrane protein gp41]: Acts as a class I viral fusion protein. Under the current model, the protein has at least 3 conformational states: pre-fusion native state, pre-hairpin intermediate state, and post-fusion hairpin state. During fusion of viral and target intracellular membranes, the coiled coil regions (heptad repeats) assume a trimer-of-hairpins structure, positioning the fusion peptide in close proximity to the C-terminal region of the ectodomain. The formation of this structure appears to d
    162..402     +  promoter       U6 promoter: RNA polymerase III promoter for human U6 snRNA
    450..517     +  misc_RNA       tracrRNA (fragment): trans-activating CRISPR RNA for the Streptococcus pyogenes CRISPR/Cas9 system
    573..690     +  misc_feature   cPPT/CTS: central polypurine tract and central termination sequence of HIV-1
    756..822     +  CDS            small t antigen (fragment): SV40 (simian virus 40) small t antigen
    848..1059    +  promoter       EF-1α core promoter: core promoter for human elongation factor EF-1α
   1060..1998    +  intron         EF-1α intron A: intron upstream of the start codon of human EF-1α
   2020..2619    +  CDS            PuroR (fragment): puromycin N-acetyltransferase; pac from Streptomyces; confers resistance to puromycin
   2635..3223    +  misc_feature   WPRE: woodchuck hepatitis virus posttranscriptional regulatory element
   3274..3293    +  misc_feature   cPPT/CTS (fragment): central polypurine tract and central termination sequence of HIV-1
   3295..3528    +  LTR            3' LTR (ΔU3): self-inactivating 3' long terminal repeat (LTR) from HIV-1
   3606..3727    +  polyA_signal   SV40 poly(A) signal: SV40 polyadenylation signal
   3767..3902    +  rep_origin     SV40 ori: SV40 origin of replication
   3923..3941    -  promoter       T7 promoter: promoter for bacteriophage T7 RNA polymerase
   3949..4104    +  CDS            lacZα (fragment): LacZα fragment of β-galactosidase; lacZ fragment
   4109..4537    +  rep_origin     f1 ori (sequence partly withheld): f1 bacteriophage origin of replication; arrow indicates direction of (+) strand synthesis
   4590..4694    +  promoter       AmpR promoter: bla
   4695..5555    +  CDS            AmpR: β-lactamase; bla; confers resistance to ampicillin, carbenicillin, and related antibiotics
   5726..6314    +  rep_origin     ori: high-copy-number ColE1/pMB1/pBR322/pUC origin of replication
   6497..6589    +  CDS            lacI (fragment): lac repressor; lacI; The lac repressor binds to the lac operator to inhibit transcription in E. coli. This inhibition can be relieved by adding lactose or isopropyl-β-D-thiogalactopyranoside (IPTG).
   6602..6623    +  protein_bind   CAP binding site: CAP binding activates transcription in the presence of cAMP. E. coli catabolite activator protein
   6638..6668    +  promoter       lac promoter: promoter for the E. coli lac operon
   6676..6692    +  protein_bind   lac operator: The lac repressor binds to the lac operator to inhibit transcription in E. coli. This inhibition can be relieved by adding lactose or isopropyl-β-D-thiogalactopyranoside (IPTG). lac repressor encoded by lacI
   6737..6755    +  promoter       T3 promoter: promoter for bacteriophage T3 RNA polymerase
   6783..7009    +  promoter       RSV promoter: Rous sarcoma virus enhancer/promoter
   7010..7190    +  LTR            5' LTR (truncated): truncated 5' long terminal repeat (LTR) from HIV-1
   7237..7362    +  misc_feature   HIV-1 Ψ: packaging signal of human immunodeficiency virus type 1
   7346..7709    +  CDS            HIV-1 gag (fragment): gag protein from human immunodeficiency virus 1; gag
   7855..8088    +  misc_feature   RRE: The Rev response element (RRE) of HIV-1 allows for Rev-dependent mRNA export from the nucleus to the cytoplasm.
>Addgene plasmid #248535 | pLenti-gRNA10-1 | addgene full sequence | sequence record 495733 | Addgene NGS Result
TAACAAATTGGCTGTGGTATATAAAATTATTCATAATGATAGTAGGAGGCTTGGTAGGTTTAAGAATAGT
TTTTGCTGTACTTTCTATAGTGAATAGAGTTAGGCAGGGATATTCACCATTATCGTTTCAGACCCACCTC
CCAACCCCGAGGGGACCCAGAGAGGGCCTATTTCCCATGATTCCTTCATATTTGCATATACGATACAAGG
CTGTTAGAGAGATAATTAGAATTAATTTGACTGTAAACACAAAGATATTAGTACAAAATACGTGACGTAG
AAAGTAATAATTTCTTGGGTAGTTTGCAGTTTTAAAATTATGTTTTAAAATGGACTATCATATGCTTACC
GTAACTTGAAAGTATTTCGATTTCTTGGCTTTATATATCTTGTGGAAAGGACGAAACACCGTTTGAGGAC
TTCGTTGGAAGGTTTAAGAGCTATGCTGGAAACAGCATAGCAAGTTTAAATAAGGCTAGTCCGTTATCAA
CTTGAAAAAGTGGCACCGAGTCGGTGCTTTTTTAAGCTTGGCGTAACTAGATCTTGAGACAAATGGCAGT
ATTCATCCACAATTTTAAAAGAAAAGGGGGGATTGGGGGGTACAGTGCAGGGGAAAGAATAGTAGACATA
ATAGCAACAGACATACAAACTAAAGAATTACAAAAACAAATTACAAAAATTCAAAATTTTCGGGTTTATT
ACAGGGACAGCAGAGATCCACTTTGGCGCCGGCTCGAGGGGGCCCGGGTGCAAAGATGGATAAAGTTTTA
AACAGAGAGGAATCTTTGCAGCTAATGGACCTTCTAGGTCTTGAAAGGAGTGGGAATTGGCTCCGGTGCC
CGTCAGTGGGCAGAGCGCACATCGCCCACAGTCCCCGAGAAGTTGGGGGGAGGGGTCGGCAATTGATCCG
GTGCCTAGAGAAGGTGGCGCGGGGTAAACTGGGAAAGTGATGTCGTGTACTGGCTCCGCCTTTTTCCCGA
GGGTGGGGGAGAACCGTATATAAGTGCAGTAGTCGCCGTGAACGTTCTTTTTCGCAACGGGTTTGCCGCC
AGAACACAGGTAAGTGCCGTGTGTGGTTCCCGCGGGCCTGGCCTCTTTACGGGTTATGGCCCTTGCGTGC
CTTGAATTACTTCCACCTGGCTGCAGTACGTGATTCTTGATCCCGAGCTTCGGGTTGGAAGTGGGTGGGA
GAGTTCGAGGCCTTGCGCTTAAGGAGCCCCTTCGCCTCGTGCTTGAGTTGAGGCCTGGCCTGGGCGCTGG
GGCCGCCGCGTGCGAATCTGGTGGCACCTTCGCGCCTGTCTCGCTGCTTTCGATAAGTCTCTAGCCATTT
AAAATTTTTGATGACCTGCTGCGACGCTTTTTTTCTGGCAAGATAGTCTTGTAAATGCGGGCCAAGATCT
GCACACTGGTATTTCGGTTTTTGGGGCCGCGGGCGGCGACGGGGCCCGTGCGTCCCAGCGCACATGTTCG
GCGAGGCGGGGCCTGCGAGCGCGGCCACCGAGAATCGGACGGGGGTAGTCTCAAGCTGGCCGGCCTGCTC
TGGTGCCTGGCCTCGCGCCGCCGTGTATCGCCCCGCCCTGGGCGGCAAGGCTGGCCCGGTCGGCACCAGT
TGCGTGAGCGGAAAGATGGCCGCTTCCCGGCCCTGCTGCAGGGAGCTCAAAATGGAGGACGCGGCGCTCG
GGAGAGCGGGCGGGTGAGTCACCCACACAAAGGAAAAGGGCCTTTCCGTCCTCAGCCGTCGCTTCATGTG
ACTCCACGGAGTACCGGGCGCCGTCCAGGCACCTCGATTAGTTCTCGAGCTTTTGGAGTACGTCGTCTTT
AGGTTGGGGGGAGGGGTTTTATGCGATGGAGTTTCCCCACACTGAGTGGGTGGAGACTGAAGTTAGGCCA
GCTTGGCACTTGATGTAATTCTCCTTGGAATTTGCCCTTTTTGAGTTTGGATCTTGGTTCATTCTCAAGC
CTCAGACAGTGGTTCAAAGTTTTTTTCTTCCATTTCAGGTGTCGTGACGTACGGCCACCATGACCGAGTA
CAAGCCCACGGTGCGCCTCGCCACCCGCGACGACGTCCCCAGGGCCGTACGCACCCTCGCCGCCGCGTTC
GCCGACTACCCCGCCACGCGCCACACCGTCGATCCGGACCGCCACATCGAGCGGGTCACCGAGCTGCAAG
AACTCTTCCTCACGCGCGTCGGGCTCGACATCGGCAAGGTGTGGGTCGCGGACGACGGCGCCGCCGTGGC
GGTCTGGACCACGCCGGAGAGCGTCGAAGCGGGGGCGGTGTTCGCCGAGATCGGCCCGCGCATGGCCGAG
TTGAGCGGTTCCCGGCTGGCCGCGCAGCAACAGATGGAAGGCCTCCTGGCGCCGCACCGGCCCAAGGAGC
CCGCGTGGTTCCTGGCCACCGTCGGAGTCTCGCCCGACCACCAGGGCAAGGGTCTGGGCAGCGCCGTCGT
GCTCCCCGGAGTGGAGGCGGCCGAGCGCGCCGGGGTGCCCGCCTTCCTGGAGACCTCCGCGCCCCGCAAC
CTCCCCTTCTACGAGCGGCTCGGCTTCACCGTCACCGCCGACGTCGAGGTGCCCGAAGGACCGCGCACCT
GGTGCATGACCCGCAAGCCCGGTGCCTGAACGCGTTAAGTCGACAATCAACCTCTGGATTACAAAATTTG
TGAAAGATTGACTGGTATTCTTAACTATGTTGCTCCTTTTACGCTATGTGGATACGCTGCTTTAATGCCT
TTGTATCATGCTATTGCTTCCCGTATGGCTTTCATTTTCTCCTCCTTGTATAAATCCTGGTTGCTGTCTC
TTTATGAGGAGTTGTGGCCCGTTGTCAGGCAACGTGGCGTGGTGTGCACTGTGTTTGCTGACGCAACCCC
CACTGGTTGGGGCATTGCCACCACCTGTCAGCTCCTTTCCGGGACTTTCGCTTTCCCCCTCCCTATTGCC
ACGGCGGAACTCATCGCCGCCTGCCTTGCCCGCTGCTGGACAGGGGCTCGGCTGTTGGGCACTGACAATT
CCGTGGTGTTGTCGGGGAAATCATCGTCCTTTCCTTGGCTGCTCGCCTGTGTTGCCACCTGGATTCTGCG
CGGGACGTCCTTCTGCTACGTCCCTTCGGCCCTCAATCCAGCGGACCTTCCTTCCCGCGGCCTGCTGCCG
GCTCTGCGGCCTCTTCCGCGTCTTCGCCTTCGCCCTCAGACGAGTCGGATCTCCCTTTGGGCCGCCTCCC
CGCGTCGACTTTAAGACCAATGACTTACAAGGCAGCTGTAGATCTTAGCCACTTTTTAAAAGAAAAGGGG
GGACTGGAAGGGCTAATTCACTCCCAACGAAGACAAGATCTGCTTTTTGCTTGTACTGGGTCTCTCTGGT
TAGACCAGATCTGAGCCTGGGAGCTCTCTGGCTAACTAGGGAACCCACTGCTTAAGCCTCAATAAAGCTT
GCCTTGAGTGCTTCAAGTAGTGTGTGCCCGTCTGTTGTGTGACTCTGGTAACTAGAGATCCCTCAGACCC
TTTTAGTCAGTGTGGAAAATCTCTAGCAGTACGTATAGTAGTTCATGTCATCTTATTATTCAGTATTTAT
AACTTGCAAAGAAATGAATATCAGAGAGTGAGAGGAACTTGTTTATTGCAGCTTATAATGGTTACAAATA
AAGCAATAGCATCACAAATTTCACAAATAAAGCATTTTTTTCACTGCATTCTAGTTGTGGTTTGTCCAAA
CTCATCAATGTATCTTATCATGTCTGGCTCTAGCTATCCCGCCCCTAACTCCGCCCATCCCGCCCCTAAC
TCCGCCCAGTTCCGCCCATTCTCCGCCCCATGGCTGACTAATTTTTTTTATTTATGCAGAGGCCGAGGCC
GCCTCGGCCTCTGAGCTATTCCAGAAGTAGTGAGGAGGCTTTTTTGGAGGCCTAGGGACGTACCCAATTC
GCCCTATAGTGAGTCGTATTACGCGCGCTCACTGGCCGTCGTTTTACAACGTCGTGACTGGGAAAACCCT
GGCGTTACCCAACTTAATCGCCTTGCAGCACATCCCCCTTTCGCCAGCTGGCGTAATAGCGAAGAGGCCC
GCACCGATCGCCCTTCCCAACAGTTGCGCAGCCTGAATGGCGAATGGG
[124 nt withheld, positions 4109-4232]
C
[91 nt withheld, positions 4234-4324]
A
[49 nt withheld, positions 4326-4374]
CCTTTGACGTTGGAGTCCACGTTCTTT
[37 nt withheld, positions 4402-4438]
ACCCTATCTCGGTCTATTCTTTTGATTTATAAGGGATTTTGCCGATTTCGGCCTATTGGTTAAAAAATGA
GCTGATTTAACAAAAATTTAACGCGAATTTTAACAAAATATTAACGCTTACAATTTAGGTGGCACTTTTC
GGGGAAATGTGCGCGGAACCCCTATTTGTTTATTTTTCTAAATACATTCAAATATGTATCCGCTCATGAG
ACAATAACCCTGATAAATGCTTCAATAATATTGAAAAAGGAAGAGTATGAGTATTCAACATTTCCGTGTC
GCCCTTATTCCCTTTTTTGCGGCATTTTGCCTTCCTGTTTTTGCTCACCCAGAAACGCTGGTGAAAGTAA
AAGATGCTGAAGATCAGTTGGGTGCACGAGTGGGTTACATCGAACTGGATCTCAACAGCGGTAAGATCCT
TGAGAGTTTTCGCCCCGAAGAACGTTTTCCAATGATGAGCACTTTTAAAGTTCTGCTATGTGGCGCGGTA
TTATCCCGTATTGACGCCGGGCAAGAGCAACTCGGTCGCCGCATACACTATTCTCAGAATGACTTGGTTG
AGTACTCACCAGTCACAGAAAAGCATCTTACGGATGGCATGACAGTAAGAGAATTATGCAGTGCTGCCAT
AACCATGAGTGATAACACTGCGGCCAACTTACTTCTGACAACGATCGGAGGACCGAAGGAGCTAACCGCT
TTTTTGCACAACATGGGGGATCATGTAACTCGCCTTGATCGTTGGGAACCGGAGCTGAATGAAGCCATAC
CAAACGACGAGCGTGACACCACGATGCCTGTAGCAATGGCAACAACGTTGCGCAAACTATTAACTGGCGA
ACTACTTACTCTAGCTTCCCGGCAACAATTAATAGACTGGATGGAGGCGGATAAAGTTGCAGGACCACTT
CTGCGCTCGGCCCTTCCGGCTGGCTGGTTTATTGCTGATAAATCTGGAGCCGGTGAGCGTGGGTCTCGCG
GTATCATTGCAGCACTGGGGCCAGATGGTAAGCCCTCCCGTATCGTAGTTATCTACACGACGGGGAGTCA
GGCAACTATGGATGAACGAAATAGACAGATCGCTGAGATAGGTGCCTCACTGATTAAGCATTGGTAACTG
TCAGACCAAGTTTACTCATATATACTTTAGATTGATTTAAAACTTCATTTTTAATTTAAAAGGATCTAGG
TGAAGATCCTTTTTGATAATCTCATGACCAAAATCCCTTAACGTGAGTTTTCGTTCCACTGAGCGTCAGA
CCCCGTAGAAAAGATCAAAGGATCTTCTTGAGATCCTTTTTTTCTGCGCGTAATCTGCTGCTTGCAAACA
AAAAAACCACCGCTACCAGCGGTGGTTTGTTTGCCGGATCAAGAGCTACCAACTCTTTTTCCGAAGGTAA
CTGGCTTCAGCAGAGCGCAGATACCAAATACTGTTCTTCTAGTGTAGCCGTAGTTAGGCCACCACTTCAA
GAACTCTGTAGCACCGCCTACATACCTCGCTCTGCTAATCCTGTTACCAGTGGCTGCTGCCAGTGGCGAT
AAGTCGTGTCTTACCGGGTTGGACTCAAGACGATAGTTACCGGATAAGGCGCAGCGGTCGGGCTGAACGG
GGGGTTCGTGCACACAGCCCAGCTTGGAGCGAACGACCTACACCGAACTGAGATACCTACAGCGTGAGCT
ATGAGAAAGCGCCACGCTTCCCGAAGGGAGAAAGGCGGACAGGTATCCGGTAAGCGGCAGGGTCGGAACA
GGAGAGCGCACGAGGGAGCTTCCAGGGGGAAACGCCTGGTATCTTTATAGTCCTGTCGGGTTTCGCCACC
TCTGACTTGAGCGTCGATTTTTGTGATGCTCGTCAGGGGGGCGGAGCCTATGGAAAAACGCCAGCAACGC
GGCCTTTTTACGGTTCCTGGCCTTTTGCTGGCCTTTTGCTCACATGTTCTTTCCTGCGTTATCCCCTGAT
TCTGTGGATAACCGTATTACCGCCTTTGAGTGAGCTGATACCGCTCGCCGCAGCCGAACGACCGAGCGCA
GCGAGTCAGTGAGCGAGGAAGCGGAAGAGCGCCCAATACGCAAACCGCCTCTCCCCGCGCGTTGGCCGAT
TCATTAATGCAGCTGGCACGACAGGTTTCCCGACTGGAAAGCGGGCAGTGAGCGCAACGCAATTAATGTG
AGTTAGCTCACTCATTAGGCACCCCAGGCTTTACACTTTATGCTTCCGGCTCGTATGTTGTGTGGAATTG
TGAGCGGATAACAATTTCACACAGGAAACAGCTATGACCATGATTACGCCAAGCGCGCAATTAACCCTCA
CTAAAGGGAACAAAAGCTGGAGCTGCAAGCTTAATGTAGTCTTATGCAATACTCTTGTAGTCTTGCAACA
TGGTAACGATGAGTTAGCAACATGCCTTACAAGGAGAGAAAAAGCACCGTGCATGCCGATTGGTGGAAGT
AAGGTGGTACGATCGTGCCTTATTAGGAAGGCAACAGACGGGTCTGACATGGATTGGACGAACCACTGAA
TTGCCGCATTGCAGAGATATTGTATTTAAGTGCCTAGCTCGATACATAAACGGGTCTCTCTGGTTAGACC
AGATCTGAGCCTGGGAGCTCTCTGGCTAACTAGGGAACCCACTGCTTAAGCCTCAATAAAGCTTGCCTTG
AGTGCTTCAAGTAGTGTGTGCCCGTCTGTTGTGTGACTCTGGTAACTAGAGATCCCTCAGACCCTTTTAG
TCAGTGTGGAAAATCTCTAGCAGTGGCGCCCGAACAGGGACTTGAAAGCGAAAGGGAAACCAGAGGAGCT
CTCTCGACGCAGGACTCGGCTTGCTGAAGCGCGCACGGCAAGAGGCGAGGGGCGGCGACTGGTGAGTACG
CCAAAAATTTTGACTAGCGGAGGCTAGAAGGAGAGAGATGGGTGCGAGAGCGTCAGTATTAAGCGGGGGA
GAATTAGATCGCGATGGGAAAAAATTCGGTTAAGGCCAGGGGGAAAGAAAAAATATAAATTAAAACATAT
AGTATGGGCAAGCAGGGAGCTAGAACGATTCGCAGTTAATCCTGGCCTGTTAGAAACATCAGAAGGCTGT
AGACAAATACTGGGACAGCTACAACCATCCCTTCAGACAGGATCAGAAGAACTTAGATCATTATATAATA
CAGTAGCAACCCTCTATTGTGTGCATCAAAGGATAGAGATAAAAGACACCAAGGAAGCTTTAGACAAGAT
AGAGGAAGAGCAAAACAAAAGTAAGACCACCGCACAGCAAGCGGCCGCTGATCTTCAGACCTGGAGGAGG
AGATATGAGGGACAATTGGAGAAGTGAATTATATAAATATAAAGTAGTAAAAATTGAACCATTAGGAGTA
GCACCCACCAAGGCAAAGAGAAGAGTGGTGCAGAGAGAAAAAAGAGCAGTGGGAATAGGAGCTTTGTTCC
TTGGGTTCTTGGGAGCAGCAGGAAGCACTATGGGCGCAGCGTCAATGACGCTGACGGTACAGGCCAGACA
ATTATTGTCTGGTATAGTGCAGCAGCAGAACAATTTGCTGAGGGCTATTGAGGCGCAACAGCATCTGTTG
CAACTCACAGTCTGGGGCATCAAGCAGCTCCAGGCAAGAATCCTGGCTGTGGAAAGATACCTAAAGGATC
AACAGCTCCTGGGGATTTGGGGTTGCTCTGGAAAACTCATTTGCACCACTGCTGTGCCTTGGAATGCTAG
TTGGAGTAATAAATCTCTGGAACAGATTTGGAATCACACGACCTGGATGGAGTGGGACAGAGAAATTAAC
AATTACACAAGCTTAATACACTCCTTAATTGAAGAATCGCAAAACCAGCAAGAAAAGAATGAACAAGAAT
TATTGGAATTAGATAAATGGGCAAGTTTGTGGAATTGGTTTAACA
